Addgene plasmid #51320: 4IA9
Purpose: Bacterial expression for structure determination; may not be full ORF
Depositing lab: Cheryl Arrowsmith. Depositing organization: University of Toronto.
Backbone
  Vector backbone: pET28-MHL
  Vector type: Bacterial Expression
Growth in bacteria
  Bacterial resistance: Kanamycin, 50 μg/mL
  Growth temperature: 37°C
  Growth strain: DH5alpha
  Copy number: Low Copy
Gene/Insert
  Gene/Insert name: WDR5 (alt names: PDB ID: 4IA9, 3SMR, 4QQE, 8T5I; gi|61744459; WDR5:APC041-G05:C36415)
  Species: H. sapiens (human)
  Mutation: Truncation: See Comments
  Entrez Gene: WDR5 (a.k.a. BIG-3, BIG3, CFAP89, SWD3)
  Promoter: T7
  Tag / fusion protein: 6xHis (N terminal on insert)
  Cloning method: Ligation Independent Cloning
  Sequencing primers: 5′ T7; 3′ T7-term
Terms and licenses: Academic/Nonprofit Terms; Industry Terms: Not Available to Industry
How to cite: 4IA9 was a gift from Cheryl Arrowsmith (Addgene plasmid # 51320 ; http://n2t.net/addgene:51320 ; RRID:Addgene_51320)
