[The description below was written by a language model from this plasmid's Addgene catalogue record.]
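Description:
4IA9 is a bacterial expression plasmid built on the pET28-MHL backbone, a pET28-type vector, and carries a fragment of human WDR5 intended for recombinant protein production and structure determination. The plasmid is selected with kanamycin and is recorded as low copy. It is propagated in a standard cloning strain, DH5alpha. The record gives no feature table, so details such as the origin of replication, any protease cleavage site between tag and insert, or other backbone elements are not documented here.

The insert was introduced by ligation-independent cloning and is placed under a T7 promoter, so expression depends on a host that supplies T7 RNA polymerase, as is typical of pET systems. The use of a T7-terminator sequencing primer implies that a T7 terminator lies downstream of the insert. An N-terminal 6xHis tag is fused to the WDR5 sequence, allowing purification by immobilised metal affinity chromatography. The record notes that the coding sequence is a truncation and may not represent the full open reading frame, but the exact residue boundaries are referred to comments that are not included in the supplied fields.

WDR5 is a WD40-repeat protein, and the construct's name corresponds to one of several Protein Data Bank entries listed as alternative names, indicating that protein made from this plasmid was used to obtain multiple crystal structures. Its typical use is therefore producing purified, His-tagged WDR5 for crystallography or related structural and biochemical work.
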