>Addgene plasmid #51320 | 4IA9 | depositor partial sequence | sequence record 78222 | Insert sequence
ACTCAGAGCAAGCCTACACCTGTGAAGCCAAACTATGCTCTAAAGTTCACCCTTGCTGGCCACACCAAAG
CAGTGTCCTCCGTGAAATTCAGCCCGAATGGAGAGTGGCTGGCAAGTTCATCTGCTGATAAACTTATTAA
AATTTGGGGCGCGTATGATGGGAAATTTGAGAAAACCATATCTGGTCACAAGCTGGGAATATCCGATGTA
GCCTGGTCGTCAGATTCTAACCTTCTTGTTTCTGCCTCAGATGACAAAACCTTGAAGATATGGGACGTGA
GCTCGGGCAAGTGTCTGAAAACCCTGAAGGGACACAGTAATTATGTCTTTTGCTGCAACTTCAATCCCCA
GTCCAACCTTATTGTCTCAGGATCCTTTGACGAAAGCGTGAGGATATGGGATGTGAAAACAGGGAAGTGC
CTCAAGACTTTGCCAGCTCACTCGGATCCAGTCTCGGCCGTTCATTTTAATCGTGATGGATCCTTGATAG
TTTCAAGTAGCTATGATGGTCTCTGTCGCATCTGGGACACCGCCTCGGGCCAGTGCCTGAAGACGCTCAT
CGATGACGACAACCCCCCCGTGTCTTTTGTGAAGTTCTCCCCGAACGGCAAATACATCCTGGCCGCCACG
CTGGACAACACTCTGAAGCTCTGGGACTACAGCAAGGGGAAGTGCCTGAAGACGTACACTGGCCACAAGA
ATGAGAAATACTGCATATTTGCCAATTTCTCTGTTACTGGTGGGAAGTGGATTGTGTCTGGCTCAGAGGA
TAACCTTGTTTACATCTGGAACCTTCAGACGAAAGAGATTGTACAGAAACTACAAGGCCACACAGATGTC
GTGATCTCAACAGCTTGTCACCCAACAGAAAACATCATCGCCTCTGCTGCGCTAGAAAATGACAAAACAA
TTAAACTGTGGAAGAGTGACTGC
