>Addgene plasmid #51320 | 4IA9 | addgene partial sequence | sequence record 79397 | T7 5'-TAATACGACTCACTATAGGG-3'
AATAATTTTGTTTAACTTTAAGAAGGAGATATACCATGCATCATCATCATCATCACAGCAGCGGCAGAGA
AAACTTGTATTTCCAGGGCACTCAGAGCAAGCCTACACCTGTGAAGCCAAACTATGCTCTAAAGTTCACC
CTTGCTGGCCACACCAAAGCAGTGTCCTCCGTGAAATTCAGCCCGAATGGAGAGTGGCTGGCAAGTTCAT
CTGCTGATAAACTTATTAAAATTTGGGGCGCGTATGATGGGAAATTTGAGAAAACCATATCTGGTCACAA
GCTGGGAATATCCGATGTAGCCTGGTCGTCAGATTCTAACCTTCTTGTTTCTGCCTCAGATGACAAAACC
TTGAAGATATGGGACGTGAGCTCGGGCAAGTGTCTGAAAACCCTGAAGGGACACAGTAATTATGTCTTTT
GCTGCAACTTCAATCCCCAGTCCAACCTTATTGTCTCAGGATCCTTTGACGAAAGCGTGAGGATATGGGA
TGTGAAAACAGGGAAGTGCCTCAAGACTTTGCCAGCTCACTCGGATCCAGTCTCGGCCGTTCATTTTAAT
CGTGATGGATCCTTGATAGTTTCAAGTAGCTATGATGGTCTCTGTCGCATCTGGGACACCGCCTCGGGCC
AGTGCCTGAAGACGCTCATCGATGACGACAACCCCCCCGTGTCTTTTGTGAAGTTCTCCCCGAACGGCAA
ATACATCCTGGCCGCCACGCTGGACAACACTCTGAAGCTCTGGGACTACAGCAAGGGGAAGTGCCTGAAG
ACGTACACTGGCCACAAGAATGAGAAATACTGCATATTTGCCAATTTCTCTGTTACTGG
